>Addgene plasmid #206411 | pcDNA3-hARFGAP3-HA | addgene full sequence | sequence record 410675 | Addgene NGS Result
ACTCTCAGTACAATCTGCTCTGATGCCGCATAGTTAAGCCAGTATCTGCTCCCTGCTTGTGTGTTGGAGG
TCGCTGAGTAGTGCGCGAGCAAAATTTAAGCTACAACAAGGCAAGGCTTGACCGACAATTGCATGAAGAA
TCTGCTTAGGGTTAGGCGTTTTGCGCTGCTTCGCGATGTACGGGCCAGATATACGCGTTGACATTGATTA
TTGACTAGTTATTAATAGTAATCAATTACGGGGTCATTAGTTCATAGCCCATATATGGAGTTCCGCGTTA
CATAACTTACGGTAAATGGCCCGCCTGGCTGACCGCCCAACGACCCCCGCCCATTGACGTCAATAATGAC
GTATGTTCCCATAGTAACGCCAATAGGGACTTTCCATTGACGTCAATGGGTGGAGTATTTACGGTAAACT
GCCCACTTGGCAGTACATCAAGTGTATCATATGCCAAGTACGCCCCCTATTGACGTCAATGACGGTAAAT
GGCCCGCCTGGCATTATGCCCAGTACATGACCTTATGGGACTTTCCTACTTGGCAGTACATCTACGTATT
AGTCATCGCTATTACCATGGTGATGCGGTTTTGGCAGTACATCAATGGGCGTGGATAGCGGTTTGACTCA
CGGGGATTTCCAAGTCTCCACCCCATTGACGTCAATGGGAGTTTGTTTTGGCACCAAAATCAACGGGACT
TTCCAAAATGTCGTAACAACTCCGCCCCATTGACGCAAATGGGCGGTAGGCGTGTACGGTGGGAGGTCTA
TATAAGCAGAGCTCTCTGGCTAACTAGAGAACCCACTGCTTACTGGCTTATCGAAATTAATACGACTCAC
TATAGGGAGACCCAAGCTTGGTACCGAGCTCGGATCCACTAGTAACGGCCGCCAGTGTGCTGGAATTCAC
CATGGGGGACCCCAGCAAGCAGGACATCTTGACCATCTTCAAGCGCCTCCGCTCGGTGCCCACTAACAAG
GTGTGTTTTGATTGTGGTGCCAAAAATCCCAGCTGGGCAAGCATAACCTATGGAGTGTTCCTTTGCATTG
ATTGCTCAGGGTCCCACCGGTCACTTGGTGTTCACTTGAGTTTTATTCGATCTACAGAGTTGGATTCCAA
CTGGTCATGGTTTCAGTTGCGATGCATGCAAGTCGGAGGAAACGCTAGTGCATCTTCCTTTTTTCATCAA
CATGGGTGTTCCACCAATGACACCAATGCCAAGTACAACAGTCGTGCTGCTCAGCTCTATAGGGAGAAAA
TCAAATCGCTCGCCTCTCAAGCAACACGGAAGCATGGCACTGATCTGTGGCTTGATAGTTGTGTGGTTCC
ACCTTTGTCCCCTCCACCAAAGGAGGAAGATTTTTTTGCCTCTCACGTTTCTCCTGAGGTGAGTGACACA
GCGTGGGCATCAGCAATAGCAGAACCATCTTCTTTAACATCAAGGCCTGTGGAAACCACTTTGGAAAATA
ATGAAGGTGGACAAGAGCAAGGACCAAGTGTGGAAGGTCTTAATGTACCAACAAAGGCTACTTTAGAGGT
ATCCTCTATCATAAAAAAGAAACCAAATCAAGCTAAAAAAGGCCTTGGGGCCAAAAAAGGAAGTTTGGGA
GCTCAGAAACTGGCAAACACATGCTTTAATGAAATTGAAAAACAAGCTCAAGCTGCGGATAAAATGAAGG
AGCAGGAAGACCTGGCCAAGGTGGTATCTAAAGAAGAATCAATTGTTTCATCATTACGATTAGCCTATAA
GGATCTTGAAATTCAAATGAAGAAAGACGAAAAGATGAACATTAGTGGCAAAAAAAATGTTGACTCAGAC
AGACTCGGCATGGGATTTGGAAATTGCAGAAGTGTTATTTCACATTCAGTGACTTCAGATATGCAGACCA
TAGAGCAGGAATCACCCATTATGGCAAAACCAAGAAAAAAGTATAATGATGACAGTGACGATTCATATTT
TACTTCCAGCTCAAGGTACTTTGACGAGCCAGTGGAGTTAAGGAGCAGTTCTTTCTCTAGCTGGGATGAC
AGTTCAGATTCCTATTGGAAAAAAGAGACCAGCAAAGATACTGAAACAGTTCTGAAAACCACAGGCTATT
CAGACAGACCTACTGCTCGCCGCAAGCCAGATTATGAGCCAGTTGAAAATACAGATGAGGCCCAGAAGAA
GTTTGGCAATGTCAAGGCCATTTCATCAGATATGTATTTTGGAAGACAATCCCAGGCTGATTATGAGACC
AGGGCCCGCCTAGAGAGGCTGTCAGCAAGTTCCTCCATAAGCTCGGCTGATCTGTTCGAGGAGCCGAGGA
AGCAGCCAGCAGGGAACTACAGCCTGTCCAGCGTGCTGCCCAACGCCCCCGACATGGCGCAGTTCAAGCA
GGGAGTGAGATCGGTTGCTGGAAAACTCTCCGTCTTTGCTAATGGAGTCGTGACTTCAATTCAGGATCGC
TACGGTTCTCTCGAGTATCCATACGATGTACCAGACTACGCAGAGATCCACTAGTTCTAGAGGGCCCTAT
TCTATAGTGTCACCTAAATGCTAGAGCTCGCTGATCAGCCTCGACTGTGCCTTCTAGTTGCCAGCCATCT
GTTGTTTGCCCCTCCCCCGTGCCTTCCTTGACCCTGGAAGGTGCCACTCCCACTGTCCTTTCCTAATAAA
ATGAGGAAATTGCATCGCATTGTCTGAGTAGGTGTCATTCTATTCTGGGGGGTGGGGTGGGGCAGGACAG
CAAGGGGGAGGATTGGGAAGACAATAGCAGGCATGCTGGGGATGCGGTGGGCTCTATGGCTTCTGAGGCG
GAAAGAACCAGCTGGGGCTCTAGGGGGTATCCCC
[124 nt withheld, positions 2835-2958]
C
[91 nt withheld, positions 2960-3050]
A
[49 nt withheld, positions 3052-3100]
CCTTTGACGTTGGAGTCCACGTTCTTT
[37 nt withheld, positions 3128-3164]
ACCCTATCTCGGTCTATTCTTTTGATTTATAAGGGATTTTGCCGATTTCGGCCTATTGGTTAAAAAATGA
GCTGATTTAACAAAAATTTAACGCGAATTAATTCTGTGGAATGTGTGTCAGTTAGGGTGTGGAAAGTCCC
CAGGCTCCCCAGCAGGCAGAAGTATGCAAAGCATGCATCTCAATTAGTCAGCAACCAGGTGTGGAAAGTC
CCCAGGCTCCCCAGCAGGCAGAAGTATGCAAAGCATGCATCTCAATTAGTCAGCAACCATAGTCCCGCCC
CTAACTCCGCCCATCCCGCCCCTAACTCCGCCCAGTTCCGCCCATTCTCCGCCCCATGGCTGACTAATTT
TTTTTATTTATGCAGAGGCCGAGGCCGCCTCTGCCTCTGAGCTATTCCAGAAGTAGTGAGGAGGCTTTTT
TGGAGGCCTAGGCTTTTGCAAAAAGCTCCCGGGAGCTTGTATATCCATTTTCGGATCTGATCAAGAGACA
GGATGAGGATCGTTTCGCATGATTGAACAAGATGGATTGCACGCAGGTTCTCCGGCCGCTTGGGTGGAGA
GGCTATTCGGCTATGACTGGGCACAACAGACAATCGGCTGCTCTGATGCCGCCGTGTTCCGGCTGTCAGC
GCAGGGGCGCCCGGTTCTTTTTGTCAAGACCGACCTGTCCGGTGCCCTGAATGAACTGCAGGACGAGGCA
GCGCGGCTATCGTGGCTGGCCACGACGGGCGTTCCTTGCGCAGCTGTGCTCGACGTTGTCACTGAAGCGG
GAAGGGACTGGCTGCTATTGGGCGAAGTGCCGGGGCAGGATCTCCTGTCATCTCACCTTGCTCCTGCCGA
GAAAGTATCCATCATGGCTGATGCAATGCGGCGGCTGCATACGCTTGATCCGGCTACCTGCCCATTCGAC
CACCAAGCGAAACATCGCATCGAGCGAGCACGTACTCGGATGGAAGCCGGTCTTGTCGATCAGGATGATC
TGGACGAAGAGCATCAGGGGCTCGCGCCAGCCGAACTGTTCGCCAGGCTCAAGGCGCGCATGCCCGACGG
CGAGGATCTCGTCGTGACCCATGGCGATGCCTGCTTGCCGAATATCATGGTGGAAAATGGCCGCTTTTCT
GGATTCATCGACTGTGGCCGGCTGGGTGTGGCGGACCGCTATCAGGACATAGCGTTGGCTACCCGTGATA
TTGCTGAAGAGCTTGGCGGCGAATGGGCTGACCGCTTCCTCGTGCTTTACGGTATCGCCGCTCCCGATTC
GCAGCGCATCGCCTTCTATCGCCTTCTTGACGAGTTCTTCTGAGCGGGACTCTGGGGTTCGAAATGACCG
ACCAAGCGACGCCCAACCTGCCATCACGAGATTTCGATTCCACCGCCGCCTTCTATGAAAGGTTGGGCTT
CGGAATCGTTTTCCGGGACGCCGGCTGGATGATCCTCCAGCGCGGGGATCTCATGCTGGAGTTCTTCGCC
CACCCCAACTTGTTTATTGCAGCTTATAATGGTTACAAATAAAGCAATAGCATCACAAATTTCACAAATA
AAGCATTTTTTTCACTGCATTCTAGTTGTGGTTTGTCCAAACTCATCAATGTATCTTATCATGTCTGTAT
ACCGTCGACCTCTAGCTAGAGCTTGGCGTAATCATGGTCATAGCTGTTTCCTGTGTGAAATTGTTATCCG
CTCACAATTCCACACAACATACGAGCCGGAAGCATAAAGTGTAAAGCCTGGGGTGCCTAATGAGTGAGCT
AACTCACATTAATTGCGTTGCGCTCACTGCCCGCTTTCCAGTCGGGAAACCTGTCGTGCCAGCTGCATTA
ATGAATCGGCCAACGCGCGGGGAGAGGCGGTTTGCGTATTGGGCGCTCTTCCGCTTCCTCGCTCACTGAC
TCGCTGCGCTCGGTCGTTCGGCTGCGGCGAGCGGTATCAGCTCACTCAAAGGCGGTAATACGGTTATCCA
CAGAATCAGGGGATAACGCAGGAAAGAACATGTGAGCAAAAGGCCAGCAAAAGGCCAGGAACCGTAAAAA
GGCCGCGTTGCTGGCGTTTTTCCATAGGCTCCGCCCCCCTGACGAGCATCACAAAAATCGACGCTCAAGT
CAGAGGTGGCGAAACCCGACAGGACTATAAAGATACCAGGCGTTTCCCCCTGGAAGCTCCCTCGTGCGCT
CTCCTGTTCCGACCCTGCCGCTTACCGGATACCTGTCCGCCTTTCTCCCTTCGGGAAGCGTGGCGCTTTC
TCATAGCTCACGCTGTAGGTATCTCAGTTCGGTGTAGGTCGTTCGCTCCAAGCTGGGCTGTGTGCACGAA
CCCCCCGTTCAGCCCGACCGCTGCGCCTTATCCGGTAACTATCGTCTTGAGTCCAACCCGGTAAGACACG
ACTTATCGCCACTGGCAGCAGCCACTGGTAACAGGATTAGCAGAGCGAGGTATGTAGGCGGTGCTACAGA
GTTCTTGAAGTGGTGGCCTAACTACGGCTACACTAGAAGAACAGTATTTGGTATCTGCGCTCTGCTGAAG
CCAGTTACCTTCGGAAAAAGAGTTGGTAGCTCTTGATCCGGCAAACAAACCACCGCTGGTAGCGGTGGTT
TTTTTGTTTGCAAGCAGCAGATTACGCGCAGAAAAAAAGGATCTCAAGAAGATCCTTTGATCTTTTCTAC
GGGGTCTGACGCTCAGTGGAACGAAAACTCACGTTAAGGGATTTTGGTCATGAGATTATCAAAAAGGATC
TTCACCTAGATCCTTTTAAATTAAAAATGAAGTTTTAAATCAATCTAAAGTATATATGAGTAAACTTGGT
CTGACAGTTACCAATGCTTAATCAGTGAGGCACCTATCTCAGCGATCTGTCTATTTCGTTCATCCATAGT
TGCCTGACTCCCCGTCGTGTAGATAACTACGATACGGGAGGGCTTACCATCTGGCCCCAGTGCTGCAATG
ATACCGCGAGACCCACGCTCACCGGCTCCAGATTTATCAGCAATAAACCAGCCAGCCGGAAGGGCCGAGC
GCAGAAGTGGTCCTGCAACTTTATCCGCCTCCATCCAGTCTATTAATTGTTGCCGGGAAGCTAGAGTAAG
TAGTTCGCCAGTTAATAGTTTGCGCAACGTTGTTGCCATTGCTACAGGCATCGTGGTGTCACGCTCGTCG
TTTGGTATGGCTTCATTCAGCTCCGGTTCCCAACGATCAAGGCGAGTTACATGATCCCCCATGTTGTGCA
AAAAAGCGGTTAGCTCCTTCGGTCCTCCGATCGTTGTCAGAAGTAAGTTGGCCGCAGTGTTATCACTCAT
GGTTATGGCAGCACTGCATAATTCTCTTACTGTCATGCCATCCGTAAGATGCTTTTCTGTGACTGGTGAG
TACTCAACCAAGTCATTCTGAGAATAGTGTATGCGGCGACCGAGTTGCTCTTGCCCGGCGTCAATACGGG
ATAATACCGCGCCACATAGCAGAACTTTAAAAGTGCTCATCATTGGAAAACGTTCTTCGGGGCGAAAACT
CTCAAGGATCTTACCGCTGTTGAGATCCAGTTCGATGTAACCCACTCGTGCACCCAACTGATCTTCAGCA
TCTTTTACTTTCACCAGCGTTTCTGGGTGAGCAAAAACAGGAAGGCAAAATGCCGCAAAAAAGGGAATAA
GGGCGACACGGAAATGTTGAATACTCATACTCTTCCTTTTTCAATATTATTGAAGCATTTATCAGGGTTA
TTGTCTCATGAGCGGATACATATTTGAATGTATTTAGAAAAATAAACAAATAGGGGTTCCGCGCACATTT
CCCCGAAAAGTGCCACCTGACGTCGACGGATCGGGAGATCTCCCGATCCCCTATGGTGC
Features (pLannotate 1.2.2; 22 found; start..end, strand, type, name):
    200..579     +  enhancer       CMV enhancer: human cytomegalovirus immediate early enhancer
    580..783     +  promoter       CMV promoter: human cytomegalovirus (CMV) immediate early promoter
    779..812     +  LTR            5' LTR (truncated) (fragment): truncated 5' long terminal repeat (LTR) from HIV-1
    828..846     +  promoter       T7 promoter: promoter for bacteriophage T7 RNA polymerase
    912..2459    +  CDS            ARFGAP3: ARFG3_HUMAN - Also known as ARFGAP1. Experimental evidence at protein level: Swiss-Prot protein existence level 1. GTPase-activating protein (GAP) for ADP ribosylation factor 1 (ARF1). Hydrolysis of ARF1-bound GTP may lead to dissociation of coatomer from Golgi-derived membranes to allow fusion with target membranes. From Homo sapiens (Human).
   2495..2512    -  misc_feature   MCS (fragment): pBluescript multiple cloning site
   2521..2539    -  promoter       SP6 promoter: promoter for bacteriophage SP6 RNA polymerase
   2565..2789    +  polyA_signal   bGH poly(A) signal: bovine growth hormone polyadenylation signal
   2793..2814    +  promoter       SV40 promoter (fragment): SV40 enhancer and early promoter
   2835..3263    +  rep_origin     f1 ori (sequence partly withheld): f1 bacteriophage origin of replication; arrow indicates direction of (+) strand synthesis
   3277..3606    +  promoter       SV40 promoter: SV40 enhancer and early promoter
   3673..4464    +  CDS            neo: KKA2_KLEPN - Also known as kan, nptII. Experimental evidence at protein level: Swiss-Prot protein existence level 1. Resistance to kanamycin, neomycin, paromomycin, ribostamycin, butirosin and gentamicin B. From Klebsiella pneumoniae.
   4488..4646    +  CDS            ble (fragment): BLE_KLEPN - Experimental evidence at protein level: Swiss-Prot protein existence level 1. Binding protein with a strong affinity to the bleomycin family of antibiotics. Binds to CL990; an antimitotic-antibiotic compound. From Klebsiella pneumoniae.
   4641..4762    +  polyA_signal   SV40 poly(A) signal: SV40 polyadenylation signal
   4835..4851    -  protein_bind   lac operator: The lac repressor binds to the lac operator to inhibit transcription in E. coli. This inhibition can be relieved by adding lactose or isopropyl-β-D-thiogalactopyranoside (IPTG). lac repressor encoded by lacI
   4859..4889    -  promoter       lac promoter: promoter for the E. coli lac operon
   4904..4925    -  protein_bind   CAP binding site: CAP binding activates transcription in the presence of cAMP. E. coli catabolite activator protein
   4938..5030    -  CDS            lacI (fragment): lac repressor; lacI; The lac repressor binds to the lac operator to inhibit transcription in E. coli. This inhibition can be relieved by adding lactose or isopropyl-β-D-thiogalactopyranoside (IPTG).
   5213..5801    -  rep_origin     ori: high-copy-number ColE1/pMB1/pBR322/pUC origin of replication
   5972..6832    -  CDS            AmpR: β-lactamase; bla; confers resistance to ampicillin, carbenicillin, and related antibiotics
   6833..6937    -  promoter       AmpR promoter: bla
   6996..45      -  misc_feature   bom (fragment) (across the origin): basis of mobility region from pBR322
