[The description below was written by a language model from this plasmid's Addgene catalogue record and pLannotate feature annotations shown in this document.]
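Description:
pcDNA3-hARFGAP3-HA is a mammalian expression plasmid of about 7 kb, built on the pcDNA3 backbone, that carries the human ARFGAP3 coding sequence with a C-terminal HA epitope tag. ARFGAP3 is a GTPase-activating protein for the small GTPase ARF1. By stimulating hydrolysis of ARF1-bound GTP, it is thought to promote release of coatomer from Golgi-derived membranes. The insert sits downstream of the human cytomegalovirus immediate-early enhancer and promoter, which drive strong constitutive transcription in mammalian cells, and is followed by the bovine growth hormone polyadenylation signal. T7 and SP6 phage promoters flank the cloning region and can serve for in vitro transcription or as sequencing primer sites. The HA tag is listed in the catalogue entry but is not annotated separately in the feature table; there is a short unannotated stretch between the end of the ARFGAP3 reading frame and the remnant of the multiple cloning site where it could lie. The insert was introduced by restriction cloning, though the record does not state which sites were used.

In E. coli the plasmid replicates from a high-copy ColE1/pUC-type origin and is selected with ampicillin through the β-lactamase gene. An f1 origin is also present, allowing single-stranded DNA production. For mammalian cells, an SV40 early promoter drives the neomycin phosphotransferase gene, terminated by an SV40 poly(A) signal, which permits G418 selection of stable transfectants. Several short hits in the table, such as the HIV-1 LTR, ble, lacI and bom fragments, appear to be backbone remnants or partial matches rather than functional elements. The construct is suited to transient or stable expression of HA-tagged ARFGAP3 for detection by immunoblotting, immunofluorescence or immunoprecipitation, and the associated publication concerns ArfGAPs in COPI-mediated transport.
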