Addgene plasmid #206411: pcDNA3-hARFGAP3-HA
Purpose: Mammalian expression of hARFGAP3
Depositing lab: Kazuhisa Nakayama & Hye-Won Shin. Depositing organization: Kyoto University, Graduate School of Pharmaceutical Sciences. Publication: Three homologous ArfGAPs participate in coat protein I-mediated transport. Saitoh A, Shin HW, Yamada A, Waguri S, Nakayama K. J Biol Chem. 2009 May 15;284(20):13948-13957. doi: 10.1074/jbc.M900749200. Epub 2009 Mar 19. PubMed 19299515.
Backbone
  Vector backbone: pcDNA3
  Vector type: Mammalian Expression
Growth in bacteria
  Bacterial resistance: Ampicillin, 100 μg/mL
  Growth temperature: 37°C
  Growth strain: DH5alpha
  Copy number: High Copy
Gene/Insert
  Gene/Insert name: ARFGAP3
  Species: H. sapiens (human)
  Entrez Gene: ARFGAP3 (a.k.a. ARFGAP1)
  Tag / fusion protein: HA (C terminal on insert)
  Cloning method: Restriction Enzyme; 5′ cloning site unknown (unknown if destroyed)
Terms and licenses: Academic/Nonprofit Terms; Industry Terms: Not Available to Industry
How to cite: pcDNA3-hARFGAP3-HA was a gift from Kazuhisa Nakayama & Hye-Won Shin (Addgene plasmid # 206411 ; http://n2t.net/addgene:206411 ; RRID:Addgene_206411)
